>Addgene plasmid #15583 | GAL 103Q+ProGFPp416 | addgene partial sequence | sequence record 22147 | GAL1 5'-AATATACCTCTATACTTTAACGTC-3'
GACTAGTGGATCCCCCGGGCTGCAGGAATTCGATATCAAGCTTATCGATACCGTCGACCTCGAGGTCGAC
CGCCATGGCGACCCTGGAAAAGCTGATGAAGGCCTTCGAGTCCCTCAAAAGCTTCCAACAGCAGCAACAG
CAACAACAGCAGCAACAGCAACAACAGCAGCAACAGCAACAACAGCAGCAACAGCAACAACAGCAGCAAC
AGCAACAACAGCAGCAACAGCAACAACAGCAGCAACAGCAACAACAGCAGCAACAGCAACAACAGCAGCA
ACAGCAACAACAGCAGCAACAGCAACAACAGCAGCAACAGCAACAACAGCAGCAACAGCAACAACAGCAG
CAACAGCAACAACAGCAGCAACAGCAACAACAGCAGCAACAGCAACAACAGCAGCAACAGCAACAACCGC
CACCACCTCCCCCTCCACCCCCACCTCCTCAACTTCCTCAACCTCCGCCACAGGCACAGCCTCTGCTGCC
TCAGCCACAACCTCCTCCACCTCCACCTCCAGCTCCTCGAGGACCAGCTGTGGCTGAGGAGCCTCTGCAC
CGACCTGGATCACAGGTGAGCAAGGGCGAGGAGCTGTTCACCGGGGAGGTGCCCATGCTGGTCGAGCTGG
ACGGCGACGTAA
