[The description below was written by a language model from this plasmid's Addgene catalogue record.]
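Description:
GAL 103Q+ProGFPp416 is a yeast expression plasmid built on the p416 Gal backbone (about 5.6 kb without insert). It is a shuttle vector: in E. coli it is maintained under ampicillin selection and is recorded as low copy, while in yeast it is selected through the URA3 auxotrophic marker, which allows growth of ura3 strains without uracil. The record provides no feature table, so origins of replication and terminators are not itemised. The backbone name and the use of a Gal1 sequencing primer at the 5′ end indicate that the insert sits downstream of a galactose-inducible GAL1 promoter, which would allow expression to be switched on by the carbon source.

The payload is a human huntingtin (HTT) fragment carrying an expanded polyglutamine tract of nominally 103 glutamines, with the adjacent proline-rich region retained, fused at its C terminus to GFP. The exact boundaries of the HTT fragment are not stated. The GFP fusion permits visualisation of the protein's localisation and aggregation state in living cells. The "+Pro" designation marks this construct as the proline-rich-region-containing version, and the associated study examined how sequences flanking the polyglutamine stretch alter its toxicity in yeast. The plasmid is therefore suited to yeast models of polyglutamine aggregation and toxicity relevant to Huntington's disease. The depositor notes that the glutamine-encoding repeat is prone to shortening over time because of polymerase slippage during replication, and that this is not expected to matter much until the tract falls into the 80s, so the actual repeat length in a given preparation may be below 103.
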