Addgene plasmid #15583: GAL 103Q+ProGFPp416
Depositing lab: Susan Lindquist. Depositing organization: Whitehead Institute for Biomedical Research. Publication: Flanking sequences profoundly alter polyglutamine toxicity in yeast. Duennwald ML, Jagadish S, Muchowski PJ, Lindquist S. Proc Natl Acad Sci U S A. 2006 Jul 18. 103(29):11045-50. 10.1073/pnas.0604547103 PubMed 16832050.
Backbone
  Vector backbone: p416 Gal
  Backbone size w/o insert (bp): 5600
  Vector type: Yeast Expression
  Selectable markers: URA3
Growth in bacteria
  Bacterial resistance: Ampicillin, 100 μg/mL
  Growth temperature: 37°C
  Growth strain: DH5alpha
  Copy number: Low Copy
Gene/Insert
  Gene/Insert name: htt103Q + Pro (alt name: htt 103Q)
  Species: H. sapiens (human)
  Mutation: Proline-rich region present
  GenBank ID: NM_002111
  Entrez Gene: HTT (a.k.a. HD, IT15, LOMARS)
  Tag / fusion protein: GFP (C terminal on insert)
  Cloning method: Restriction Enzyme
  Sequencing primers: 5′ Gal1; 3′ EGFP-N
Terms and licenses: Academic/Nonprofit Terms; Industry Terms: Not Available to Industry
Depositor comments: Lindquist lab number: 6760 Due to slippage when polymerases go through them, the Q stretches often get shorter over time due to mistakes while they are replicated in the cells. The shortening should not have much of an effect until the Q stretches get into the 80s.
How to cite: GAL 103Q+ProGFPp416 was a gift from Susan Lindquist (Addgene plasmid # 15583 ; http://n2t.net/addgene:15583 ; RRID:Addgene_15583)
